Addgene plasmid #118266: pZH_mPP7cp_mCherry
Purpose: Low-noise, tetracycline inducible expression of mPP7cp-mCherry
Depositing lab: Zach Hensel. Depositing organization: Universidade Nova de Lisboa, Instituto de Tecnologia Quimica e Biologica Antonio Xavier NOVA (ITQB NOVA).
Backbone
  Vector backbone: pBAD33
  Vector type: Bacterial Expression
Growth in bacteria
  Bacterial resistance: Ampicillin, 100 μg/mL
  Growth temperature: 37°C
  Growth strain: DH5alpha
  Copy number: Low Copy
Gene/Insert
  Gene/Insert name: mPP7cp-mCherry
  Promoter: pLtetO-1
  Cloning method: Gibson Cloning
  Sequencing primers: 5′ CTATGCGGCATCAGAGCAG
Terms and licenses: Academic/Nonprofit Terms; Industry Terms: Not Available to Industry
How to cite: pZH_mPP7cp_mCherry was a gift from Zach Hensel (Addgene plasmid # 118266 ; http://n2t.net/addgene:118266 ; RRID:Addgene_118266)
