[The description below was written by a language model from this plasmid's Addgene catalogue record and pLannotate feature annotations shown in this document.]
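Description:
pZH_mPP7cp_mCherry is a 4,590 nt bacterial expression plasmid listed as derived from the pBAD33 backbone and built by Gibson assembly. It gives low-noise, tetracycline-inducible expression of a PP7 coat protein–mCherry fusion in E. coli. It replicates from the p15A origin, which is compatible with ColE1-type plasmids in the same cell, and the record lists it as low copy. Selection is by ampicillin, through a β-lactamase gene driven by its own promoter. The annotation also picks up short fragments of bom, rop, lacI and RSF-type origin sequence, a lac promoter/operator/CAP site remnant and a piece of a multiple cloning site. These look like backbone leftovers rather than functional parts of the design.

The payload is driven by the PLtetO-1 promoter, a phage lambda PL derivative carrying tet operator sites. Downstream lies the coding sequence for the Pseudomonas phage PP7 coat protein, an RNA-binding capsid protein. The record calls this version "mPP7cp" but does not explain how it has been modified. It is followed closely by mCherry, a monomeric red fluorescent protein. A tetR coding sequence sits immediately after mCherry on the same strand, ahead of an rrnB T1 terminator, and no separate promoter is annotated for it. This layout suggests that the repressor is co-transcribed with the fusion and so represses its own promoter. Such negative autoregulation would fit the stated low-noise behaviour, although the record does not describe the mechanism. Tetracycline-class inducers release TetR from the operators and switch on expression.

The record states no application beyond inducible expression. PP7 coat protein fusions to fluorescent proteins are generally used to label RNAs carrying PP7 hairpin binding sites for live-cell imaging.
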