Features (pLannotate 1.2.2; 18 found; start..end, strand, type, name):
    137..188     +  misc_feature   bom (fragment): basis of mobility region from pBR322
    189..262     +  promoter       PLtetO-1 promoter: modified phage lambda PL promoter with tet operator sites (Lutz and Bujard, 1997)
    295..657     +  CDS            COAT_BPPP7: Experimental evidence at protein level: Swiss-Prot protein existence level 1. Forms the phage shell; binds to the phage RNA. From Pseudomonas phage PP7 (Bacteriophage PP7).
    673..1380    +  CDS            mCherry: mCherry is a basic (constitutively fluorescent) red fluorescent protein published in 2004, derived from Discosoma sp.. It is reported to be a very rapidly-maturing monomer with low acid sensitivity.
   1407..2027    +  CDS            tetR: TETR2_ECOLX - Experimental evidence at protein level: Swiss-Prot protein existence level 1. TetR is the repressor of the tetracycline resistance element; its N-terminal region forms a helix-turn-helix structure and binds DNA. Binding of tetracycline to TetR reduces the repressor affinity for the tetracycline resistance gene (tetA) promoter operator sites. From Escherichia coli.
   2034..2051    -  misc_feature   MCS (fragment): pBluescript multiple cloning site
   2075..2121    +  terminator     rrnB T1 terminator: transcription terminator T1 from the E. coli rrnB gene
   2164..2180    -  protein_bind   lac operator: The lac repressor binds to the lac operator to inhibit transcription in E. coli. This inhibition can be relieved by adding lactose or isopropyl-β-D-thiogalactopyranoside (IPTG). lac repressor encoded by lacI
   2188..2218    -  promoter       lac promoter: promoter for the E. coli lac operon
   2233..2254    -  protein_bind   CAP binding site: CAP binding activates transcription in the presence of cAMP. E. coli catabolite activator protein
   2267..2359    -  CDS            lacI (fragment): lac repressor; lacI; The lac repressor binds to the lac operator to inhibit transcription in E. coli. This inhibition can be relieved by adding lactose or isopropyl-β-D-thiogalactopyranoside (IPTG).
   2361..2494    -  rep_origin     RSF ori (fragment): Plasmids containing the RSF 1030 origin of replication can be propagated in E. coli cells that contain additional plasmids with compatible origins.
   2531..2552    +  misc_feature   bom (fragment): basis of mobility region from pBR322
   2651..2706    -  rep_origin     RSF ori (fragment): Plasmids containing the RSF 1030 origin of replication can be propagated in E. coli cells that contain additional plasmids with compatible origins.
   2794..3339    -  rep_origin     p15A ori: Plasmids containing the medium-copy-number p15A origin of replication can be propagated in E. coli cells that contain a second plasmid with the ColE1 origin.
   3530..4390    -  CDS            AmpR: β-lactamase; bla; confers resistance to ampicillin, carbenicillin, and related antibiotics
   4391..4495    -  promoter       AmpR promoter: bla
   4590..35      +  CDS            rop (fragment) (across the origin): Rop protein, which maintains plasmids at low copy number; rop
>Addgene plasmid #118266 | pZH_mPP7cp_mCherry | addgene full sequence | sequence record 229515 | Addgene NGS Result
TCGCGCGTTTCGGTGATGACGGTGAAAACCTCTGACACATGCAGCTCCCGGAGACGGTCACAGCTTGTCT
GTAAGCGGATGCCGGGAGCAGACAAGCCCGTCAGGGCGCGTCAGCGGGTGTTGGCGGGTGTCGGGGCTGG
CTTAACTATGCGGCATCAGAGCAGATTGTACTGAGAGTGCACCATATGTCCCTATCAGTGATAGAGATTG
ACATCCCTATCAGTGATAGAGATACTGAGCACATCAGCAGGACGCACTGACCGAATTCATTAAAGAGGAG
AAAGGTACCGCATGTCTAAAACTATCGTGCTGTCTGTTGGTGAAGCAACCCGCACCCTGACTGAAATTCA
GTCTACTGCTGATCGCCAAATCTTCGAAGAAAAAGTTGGTCCGCTGGTTGGCCGTCTGCGTCTGACTGCT
TCCCTGCGTCAGAACGGCGCGAAGACCGCGTATCGCGTTAATCTGAAACTGGATCAAGCGGACGTAGTGG
ACTCTGGTCTGCCGAAAGTTCGCTACACGCAGGTGTGGTCTCACGACGTTACCATCGTTGCTAATTCCAC
CGAAGCCAGCCGTAAGTCCCTCTACGACCTCACCAAGAGCCTGGTTGCAACCTCTCAGGTTGAGGATCTG
GTGGTCAACCTGGTACCACTGGGCCGCCCGCCGGTTGCCACCATGGTGTCTAAAGGCGAAGAAGATAATA
TGGCGATCATCAAAGAGTTCATGCGCTTTAAGGTGCACATGGAGGGCTCCGTAAACGGTCACGAGTTCGA
AATTGAAGGGGAAGGCGAAGGCCGTCCGTACGAAGGCACCCAGACCGCAAAACTGAAGGTCACTAAAGGT
GGCCCGCTGCCGTTCGCGTGGGATATCCTCTCTCCGCAGTTCATGTACGGTTCTAAAGCGTACGTTAAAC
ACCCAGCTGACATCCCGGACTACCTGAAACTCTCCTTCCCGGAAGGCTTTAAGTGGGAACGCGTCATGAA
TTTCGAGGACGGCGGTGTCGTCACCGTTACTCAGGACTCCTCTCTCCAGGACGGTGAATTTATCTACAAA
GTAAAGCTGCGCGGTACCAACTTTCCGAGCGATGGTCCGGTGATGCAAAAGAAAACCATGGGTTGGGAAG
CGTCCTCTGAACGTATGTACCCAGAAGATGGTGCACTCAAAGGCGAAATTAAACAGCGTCTGAAGCTGAA
AGATGGTGGTCATTACGACGCCGAAGTTAAAACCACCTACAAGGCAAAGAAGCCGGTTCAGCTCCCAGGT
GCCTACAACGTGAACATTAAGCTGGACATCACCAGCCATAACGAAGACTACACCATCGTCGAACAGTACG
AACGTGCCGAGGGCCGCCACTCCACTGGCGGCATGGATGAACTGTATAAGTAATAATCTAGCAGGAGGAT
TTCACCATGTCTAGATTAGATAAAAGTAAAGTGATTAACAGCGCATTAGAGCTGCTTAATGAGGTCGGAA
TCGAAGGTTTAACAACCCGTAAACTCGCCCAGAAGCTAGGTGTAGAGCAGCCTACATTGTATTGGCATGT
AAAAAATAAGCGGGCTTTGCTCGACGCCTTAGCCATTGAGATGTTAGATAGGCACCATACTCACTTTTGC
CCTTTAGAAGGGGAAAGCTGGCAAGATTTTTTACGTAATAACGCTAAAAGTTTTAGATGTGCTTTACTAA
GTCATCGCGATGGAGCAAAAGTACATTTAGGTACACGGCCTACAGAAAAACAGTATGAAACTCTCGAAAA
TCAATTAGCCTTTTTATGCCAACAAGGTTTTTCACTAGAGAATGCATTATATGCACTCAGCGCTGTGGGG
CATTTTACTTTAGGTTGCGTATTGGAAGATCAAGAGCATCAAGTCGCTAAAGAAGAAAGGGAAACACCTA
CTACTGATAGTATGCCGCCATTATTACGACAAGCTATCGAATTATTTGATCACCAAGGTGCAGAGCCAGC
CTTCTTATTCGGCCTTGAATTGATCATCTGCGGATTAGAAAAACAACTTAAATGTGAAAGTGGGTCTTAA
TAACTGCAGCCCGGGGGATCCCATGGTACGCGTGCTAGAGGCATCAAATAAAACGAAAGGCTCAGTCGAA
AGACTGGGCCTTTCGTTTTATAAGCTTGGCGTAATCATGGTCATAGCTGTTTCCTGTGTGAAATTGTTAT
CCGCTCACAATTCCACACAACATACGAGCCGGAAGCATAAAGTGTAAAGCCTGGGGTGCCTAATGAGTGA
GCTAACTCACATTAATTGCGTTGCGCTCACTGCCCGCTTTCCAGTCGGGAAACCTGTCGTGCCAGCTGCA
TTAATGAATCGGCCAACGCGCGGGGAGAGGCGGTTTGCGTATTGGGCGCTCTTCCGCTTCCTCGCTCACT
GACTCGCTGCGCTCGGTCGTTCGGCTGCGGCGAGCGGTATCAGCTCACTCAAAGGCGGTAATACGGTTAT
CCACAGAATCAGGGGATAACGCAGGAAAGAACATGTGAGCAAAAGGCCAGCAAAAGGCCAGGAACCGTAA
AAAGGCGCGCTAGCGGAGTGTATACTGGCTTACTATGTTGGCACTGATGAGGGTGTCAGTGAAGTGCTTC
ATGTGGCAGGAGAAAAAAGGCTGCACCGGTGCGTCAGCAGAATATGTGATACAGGATATATTCCGCTTCC
TCGCTCACTGACTCGCTACGCTCGGTCGTTCGACTGCGGCGAGCGGAAATGGCTTACGAACGGGGCGGAG
ATTTCCTGGAAGATGCCAGGAAGATACTTAACAGGGAAGTGAGAGGGCCGCGGCAAAGCCGTTTTTCCAT
AGGCTCCGCCCCCCTGACAAGCATCACGAAATCTGACGCTCAAATCAGTGGTGGCGAAACCCGACAGGAC
TATAAAGATACCAGGCGTTTCCCCCTGGCGGCTCCCTCGTGCGCTCTCCTGTTCCTGCCTTTCGGTTTAC
CGGTGTCATTCCGCTGTTATGGCCGCGTTTGTCTCATTCCACGCCTGACACTCAGTTCCGGGTAGGCAGT
TCGCTCCAAGCTGGACTGTATGCACGAACCCCCCGTTCAGTCCGACCGCTGCGCCTTATCCGGTAACTAT
CGTCTTGAGTCCAACCCGGAAAGACATGCAAAAGCACCACTGGCAGCAGCCACTGGTAATTGATTTAGAG
GAGTTAGTCTTGAAGTCATGCGCCGGTTAAGGCTAAACTGAAAGGACAAGTTTTGGTGACTGCGCTCCTC
CAAGCCAGTTACCTCGGTTCAAAGAGTTGGTAGCTCAGAGAACCTTCGAAAAACCGCCCTGCAAGGCGGT
TTTTTCGTTTTCAGAGCAAGAGATTACGCGCAGACCAAAACGATCTCAAGAAGATCATCTTATTAATCAG
ATAAAATATAGATCTTTTCTACGGGGTCTGACGCTCAGTGGAACGAAAACTCACGTTAAGGGATTTTGGT
CATGAGATTATCAAAAAGGATCTTCACCTAGATCCTTTTAAATTAAAAATGAAGTTTTAAATCAATCTAA
AGTATATATGAGTAAACTTGGTCTGACAGTTACCAATGCTTAATCAGTGAGGCACCTATCTCAGCGATCT
GTCTATTTCGTTCATCCATAGTTGCCTGACTCCCCGTCGTGTAGATAACTACGATACGGGAGGGCTTACC
ATCTGGCCCCAGTGCTGCAATGATACCGCGAGACCCACGCTCACCGGCTCCAGATTTATCAGCAATAAAC
CAGCCAGCCGGAAGGGCCGAGCGCAGAAGTGGTCCTGCAACTTTATCCGCCTCCATCCAGTCTATTAATT
GTTGCCGGGAAGCTAGAGTAAGTAGTTCGCCAGTTAATAGTTTGCGCAACGTTGTTGCCATTGCTACAGG
CATCGTGGTGTCACGCTCGTCGTTTGGTATGGCTTCATTCAGCTCCGGTTCCCAACGATCAAGGCGAGTT
ACATGATCCCCCATGTTGTGCAAAAAAGCGGTTAGCTCCTTCGGTCCTCCGATCGTTGTCAGAAGTAAGT
TGGCCGCAGTGTTATCACTCATGGTTATGGCAGCACTGCATAATTCTCTTACTGTCATGCCATCCGTAAG
ATGCTTTTCTGTGACTGGTGAGTACTCAACCAAGTCATTCTGAGAATAGTGTATGCGGCGACCGAGTTGC
TCTTGCCCGGCGTCAATACGGGATAATACCGCGCCACATAGCAGAACTTTAAAAGTGCTCATCATTGGAA
AACGTTCTTCGGGGCGAAAACTCTCAAGGATCTTACCGCTGTTGAGATCCAGTTCGATGTAACCCACTCG
TGCACCCAACTGATCTTCAGCATCTTTTACTTTCACCAGCGTTTCTGGGTGAGCAAAAACAGGAAGGCAA
AATGCCGCAAAAAAGGGAATAAGGGCGACACGGAAATGTTGAATACTCATACTCTTCCTTTTTCAATATT
ATTGAAGCATTTATCAGGGTTATTGTCTCATGAGCGGATACATATTTGAATGTATTTAGAAAAATAAACA
AATAGGGGTTCCGCGCACATTTCCCCGAAAAGTGCCACCTGACGTCTAAGAAACCATTATTATCATGACA
TTAACCTATAAAAATAGGCGTATCACGAGGCCCTTTCGTC
